>Addgene plasmid #104808 | pSC34 | addgene full sequence | sequence record 202762 | Addgene NGS Result
CCCTCGAGGCGCGCCAAGCTATCAAACAAGTTTGTACAAAAAAGCAGGCTCCGAATTCGCCCTTCACCAT
GGATTACAAGGATGATGATGATAAGGATTACAAGGATGATGATGATAAGATGGCTCCAAAGAAGAAGAGA
AAGGTTGGAATCCACGGAGTTCCAGCTGCTGATAAGAAGTACTCTATCGGACTTGACATCGGAACCAACT
CTGTTGGATGGGCTGTTATCACCGATGAGTACAAGGTTCCATCTAAGAAGTTCAAGGTTCTTGGAAACAC
CGATAGACACTCTATCAAGAAGAACCTTATCGGTGCTCTTCTTTTCGATTCTGGAGAGACCGCTGAGGCT
ACCAGATTGAAGAGAACCGCTAGAAGAAGATACACCAGAAGAAAGAACAGAATCTGCTACCTTCAGGAAA
TCTTCTCTAACGAGATGGCTAAGGTTGATGATTCTTTCTTCCACAGACTTGAGGAGTCTTTCCTTGTTGA
GGAGGATAAGAAGCACGAGAGACACCCAATCTTCGGAAACATCGTTGATGAGGTTGCTTACCACGAGAAG
TACCCAACCATCTACCACCTTAGAAAGAAGTTGGTTGATTCTACCGATAAGGCTGATCTTAGACTTATCT
ACCTTGCTCTTGCTCACATGATCAAGTTCAGAGGACACTTCCTTATCGAGGGAGACCTTAACCCAGATAA
CTCTGATGTTGATAAGTTGTTCATCCAGCTTGTTCAGACCTACAACCAGCTTTTCGAGGAGAACCCAATC
AACGCTTCTGGAGTTGATGCTAAGGCTATCCTTTCTGCTAGACTTTCTAAGTCTCGTAGACTTGAGAACC
TTATCGCTCAGCTTCCAGGAGAGAAGAAGAACGGACTTTTCGGAAACCTTATCGCTCTTTCTCTTGGACT
TACCCCAAACTTCAAGTCTAACTTCGATCTTGCTGAGGATGCTAAGTTGCAGCTTTCTAAGGATACCTAC
GATGATGATCTTGATAACCTTCTTGCTCAGATCGGAGATCAGTACGCTGATCTTTTCCTTGCTGCTAAGA
ACCTTTCTGATGCTATCCTTCTTTCTGACATCCTTAGAGTTAACACCGAGATCACCAAGGCTCCACTTTC
TGCTTCTATGATCAAGAGATACGATGAGCACCACCAGGATCTTACCCTTTTGAAGGCTCTTGTTAGACAG
CAGCTTCCAGAGAAGTACAAGGAAATCTTCTTCGATCAGTCTAAGAACGGATACGCTGGATACATCGATG
GAGGAGCTTCTCAGGAGGAGTTCTACAAGTTCATCAAGCCAATCCTTGAGAAGATGGATGGAACCGAGGA
GCTTCTTGTTAAGTTGAACAGAGAGGATCTTCTTAGAAAGCAGAGAACCTTCGATAACGGATCTATCCCA
CACCAGATCCACCTTGGAGAGCTTCACGCTATCCTTCGTAGACAGGAGGATTTCTACCCATTCTTGAAGG
ATAACAGAGAGAAGATCGAGAAGATCCTTACCTTCAGAATCCCATACTACGTTGGACCACTTGCTAGAGG
AAACTCTCGTTTCGCTTGGATGACCAGAAAGTCTGAGGAGACCATCACCCCTTGGAACTTCGAGGAGGTA
AGTTTCTGCTTCTACCTTTGATATATATATAATAATTATCATTAATTAGTAGTAATATAATATTTCAAAT
ATTTTTTTCAAAATAAAAGAATGTAGTATATAGCAATTGCTTTTCTGTAGTTTATAAGTGTGTATATTTT
AATTTATAACTTTTCTAATATATGACCAAAATTTGTTGATGTGCAGGTTGTTGATAAGGGAGCTTCTGCT
CAGTCTTTCATCGAGAGAATGACCAACTTCGATAAGAACCTTCCAAACGAGAAGGTTCTTCCAAAGCACT
CTCTTCTTTACGAGTACTTCACCGTTTACAACGAGCTTACCAAGGTTAAGTACGTTACCGAGGGAATGAG
AAAGCCAGCTTTCCTTTCTGGAGAGCAGAAGAAGGCTATCGTTGATCTTCTTTTCAAGACCAACAGAAAG
GTTACCGTTAAGCAGTTGAAGGAGGATTACTTCAAGAAGATCGAGTGCTTCGATTCTGTTGAAATCTCTG
GAGTTGAGGATAGATTCAACGCTTCTCTTGGAACCTACCACGATCTTTTGAAGATCATCAAGGATAAGGA
TTTCCTTGATAACGAGGAGAACGAGGACATCCTTGAGGACATCGTTCTTACCCTTACCCTTTTCGAGGAT
AGAGAGATGATCGAGGAGAGACTCAAGACCTACGCTCACCTTTTCGATGATAAGGTTATGAAGCAGTTGA
AGAGAAGAAGATACACCGGATGGGGTAGACTTTCTCGTAAGTTGATCAACGGAATCAGAGATAAGCAGTC
TGGAAAGACCATCCTTGATTTCTTGAAGTCTGATGGATTCGCTAACAGAAACTTCATGCAGCTTATCCAC
GATGATTCTCTTACCTTCAAGGAGGACATCCAGAAGGCTCAGGTTTCTGGACAGGGAGATTCTCTTCACG
AGCACATCGCTAACCTTGCTGGATCTCCAGCTATCAAGAAGGGAATCCTTCAGACCGTTAAGGTTGTTGA
TGAGCTTGTTAAGGTTATGGGTAGACACAAGCCAGAGAACATCGTTATCGAGATGGCTAGAGAGAACCAG
ACCACCCAGAAGGGACAGAAGAACTCTCGTGAGAGAATGAAGAGAATCGAGGAGGGAATCAAGGAGCTTG
GATCTCAAATCTTGAAGGAGCACCCAGTTGAGAACACCCAGCTTCAGAACGAGAAGTTGTACCTTTACTA
CCTTCAGAACGGAAGAGATATGTACGTTGATCAGGAGCTTGACATCAACAGACTTTCTGATTACGATGTT
GATCACATCGTTCCACAGTCTTTCTTGAAGGATGATTCTATCGATAACAAGGTTCTTACCCGTTCTGATA
AGAACAGAGGAAAGTCTGATAACGTTCCATCTGAGGAGGTTGTTAAGAAGATGAAGAACTACTGGAGACA
GCTTCTTAACGCTAAGTTGATCACCCAGAGAAAGTTCGATAACCTTACCAAGGCTGAGAGAGGAGGACTT
TCTGAGCTTGATAAGGCTGGATTCATCAAGAGACAGCTTGTTGAGACCAGACAGATCACCAAGCACGTTG
CTCAGATCCTTGATTCTCGTATGAACACCAAGTACGATGAGAACGATAAGTTGATCAGAGAGGTTAAGGT
TATCACCTTGAAGTCTAAGTTGGTTTCTGATTTCAGAAAGGATTTCCAGTTCTACAAGGTTAGAGAGATC
AACAACTACCACCACGCTCACGATGCTTACCTTAACGCTGTTGTTGGAACCGCTCTTATCAAGAAGTACC
CAAAGTTGGAGTCTGAGTTCGTTTACGGAGATTACAAGGTTTACGATGTTAGAAAGATGATCGCTAAGTC
TGAGCAGGAGATCGGAAAGGCTACCGCTAAGTACTTCTTCTACTCTAACATCATGAACTTCTTCAAGACC
GAGATCACCCTTGCTAACGGAGAGATCAGAAAGAGACCACTTATCGAGACCAACGGAGAGACCGGAGAGA
TCGTTTGGGATAAGGGAAGAGATTTCGCTACCGTTAGAAAGGTTCTTTCTATGCCACAGGTTAACATCGT
TAAGAAAACCGAGGTTCAGACCGGAGGATTCTCTAAGGAGTCTATCCTTCCAAAGAGAAACTCTGATAAG
TTGATCGCTAGAAAGAAGGATTGGGACCCAAAGAAGTACGGAGGATTCGATTCTCCAACCGTTGCTTACT
CTGTTCTTGTTGTTGCTAAGGTTGAGAAGGGAAAGTCTAAGAAGTTGAAGTCTGTTAAGGAGCTTCTTGG
AATCACCATCATGGAGCGTTCTTCTTTCGAGAAGAACCCAATCGATTTCCTTGAGGCTAAGGGATACAAG
GAGGTTAAGAAGGATCTTATCATCAAGTTGCCAAAGTACTCTCTTTTCGAGCTTGAGAACGGAAGAAAGA
GAATGCTTGCTTCTGCTGGAGAGCTTCAGAAGGGAAACGAGCTTGCTCTTCCATCTAAGTACGTTAACTT
CCTTTACCTTGCTTCTCACTACGAGAAGTTGAAGGGATCTCCAGAGGATAACGAGCAGAAGCAGCTTTTC
GTTGAGCAGCACAAGCACTACCTTGATGAGATCATCGAGCAAATCTCTGAGTTCTCTAAGAGAGTTATCC
TTGCTGATGCTAACCTTGATAAGGTTCTTTCTGCTTACAACAAGCACAGAGATAAGCCAATCAGAGAGCA
GGCTGAGAACATCATCCACCTTTTCACCCTTACCAACCTTGGTGCTCCAGCTGCTTTCAAGTACTTCGAT
ACCACCATCGATAGAAAAAGATACACCTCTACCAAGGAGGTTCTTGATGCTACCCTTATCCACCAGTCTA
TCACCGGACTTTACGAGACCAGAATCGATCTTTCTCAGCTTGGAGGAGATAAGAGACCAGCTGCTACCAA
GAAGGCTGGACAGGCTAAGAAGAAGAAGTGAGACGTCCGATCGTTCAAACATTTGGCAATAAAGTTTCTT
AAGATTGAATCCTGTTGCCGGTCTTGCGATGATTATCATATAATTTCTGTTGAATTACGTTAAGCATGTA
ATAATTAACATGTAATGCATGACGTTATTTATGAGATGGGTTTTTATGATTAGAGTCCCGCAATTATACA
TTTAATACGCGATAGAAAACAAAATATAGCGCGCAAACTAGGATAAATTATCGCGCGCGGTGTCATCTAT
GTTACTAGATCGGGAATTGATCCCCCCTCGACAGCTTCCGGAAAGGGCGAATTCGCAACTTTGTATACAA
AAGTTGCCGAGCTCGCGGCCGCATGTTGTTGTTACCAGAAAGTAAATAAATGTTCAATCTCTGATGTTCT
CAAGTAAGTGAGTTTTATTGGGAATAATATTAACTTATGTTCTTCTTGCATTTGATTTCTTTGCCGCTCT
CTTCTTCTATCTTAAATCTGTGTATACTATTTCACTATTGGGCTTTTTATTAGTCTATAATGGGACTCAA
AATAAGGCTTTGGCCCACATCAAAAAGATAAGTCACAAATCAAAACTAAATTCAGAGTCTTTTCTCCCAC
ATCGGTCACTGTACTCATTTTGTGTTTGTTTATATATTACACGAACCGATCTTTGGTACGCAACTGGAAG
CTTCTCGAAGGTTTTAGAGCTAGAAATAGCAAGTTAAAATAAGGCTAGTCCGTTATCAACTTGAAAAAGT
GGCACCGAGTCGGTGCTTTTTTTCTAGACCCAGCTTTCTTGTACAAAGTTGGCATTACCATGGCTTCGTT
GAACAACGGAAACTCGACTTGCCTTCCGCACAATACATCATTTCTTCTTAGCTTTTTTTCTTCTTCTTCG
TTCATACAGTTTTTTTTTGTTTATCAGCTTACATTTTCTTGAACCGTAGCTTTCGTTTTCTTCTTTTTAA
CTTTCCATTCGGAGTTTTTGTATCTTGTTTCATAGTTTGTCCCAGGATTAGAATGATTAGGCATCGAACC
TTCAAGAATTTGATTGAATAAAACATCTTCATTCTTAAGATATGAAGATAATCTTCAAAAGGCCCCTGGG
AATCTGAAAGAAGAGAAGCAGGCCCATTTATATGGGAAAGAACAATAGTATTTCTTATATAGGCCCATTT
AAGTTGAAAACAATCTTCAAAAGTCCCACATCGCTTAGATAAGAAAACGAAGCTGAGTTTATATACAGCT
AGAGTCGAAGTAGTGATTGAGTAAACCTGCAATATTCCAGTTTTAGAGCTAGAAATAGCAAGTTAAAATA
AGGCTAGTCCGTTATCAACTTGAAAAAGTGGCACCGAGTCGGTGCTTTTTTTCTAGACCCAGCTTTCTTG
TACAAAGTTGGCATTACTGCAGGTCGACGACCCAGCTTTCTTGTACAAAGTGGTTCGATAATTCTTAATT
AACTAGTTCTAGAGCGGCCGCCACCGCGGTGGAGCTCGAATTTCCCCGATCGTTCAAACATTTGGCAATA
AAGTTTCTTAAGATTGAATCCTGTTGCCGGTCTTGCGATGATTATCATATAATTTCTGTTGAATTACGTT
AAGCATGTAATAATTAACATGTAATGCATGACGTTATTTATGAGATGGGTTTTTATGATTAGAGTCCCGC
AATTATACATTTAATACGCGATAGAAAACAAAATATAGCGCGCAAACTAGGATAAATTATCGCGCGCGGT
GTCATCTATGTTACTAGATCGGGAATTCGTAATCATGGTCATAGCTGTTTCCTGCCTAGTCGGAGCGGCC
GCGTCCGTCTAGCTGATAGTGACCTTAGGCGACTTTTGAACGCGCAATAATGGTTTCTGACGTATGTGCT
TAGCTCATTAAACTCCAGAAACCCGCGGCTGAGTGGCTCCTTCAACGTTGCGGTTCTGTCAGTTCCAAAC
GTAAAACGGCTTGTCCCGCGTCATCGGCGGGGGTCATAACGTGACTCCCTTAATTCTCCGCTCATGATCA
GATTGTCGTTTCCCGCCTTCAGTTTAAACTATCAGTGTTTGACAGGATATATTGGCGGGTAAACCTAAGA
GAAAAGAGCGTTTATTAGAATAATCGGATATTTAAAAGGGCGTGAAAAGGTTTATCCGTTCGTCCATTTG
TATGTGCATGCCAACCACAGGGTTCCCCAGATCTGGCGCCGGCCAGCGAGACGAGCAAGATTGGCCGCCG
CCCGAAACGATCCGACAGCGCGCCCAGCACAGGTGCGCAGGCAAATTGCACCAACGCATACAGCGCCAGC
AGAATGCCATAGTGGGCGGTGACGTCGTTCGAGTGAACCAGATCGCGCAGGAGGCCCGGCAGCACCGGCA
TAATCAGGCCGATGCCGACAGCGTCGAGCGCGACAGTGCTCAGAATTACGATCAGGGGTATGTTGGGTTT
CACGTCTGGCCTCCGGACCAGCCTCCGCTGGTCCGATTGAACGCGCGGATTCTTTATCACTGATAAGTTG
GTGGACATATTATGTTTATCAGTGATAAAGTGTCAAGCATGACAAAGTTGCAGCCGAATACAGTGATCCG
TGCCGCCCTGGACCTGTTGAACGAGGTCGGCGTAGACGGTCTGACGACACGCAAACTGGCGGAACGGTTG
GGGGTTCAGCAGCCGGCGCTTTACTGGCACTTCAGGAACAAGCGGGCGCTGCTCGACGCACTGGCCGAAG
CCATGCTGGCGGAGAATCATACGCATTCGGTGCCGAGAGCCGACGACGACTGGCGCTCATTTCTGATCGG
GAATGCCCGCAGCTTCAGGCAGGCGCTGCTCGCCTACCGCGATGGCGCGCGCATCCATGCCGGCACGCGA
CCGGGCGCACCGCAGATGGAAACGGCCGACGCGCAGCTTCGCTTCCTCTGCGAGGCGGGTTTTTCGGCCG
GGGACGCCGTCAATGCGCTGATGACAATCAGCTACTTCACTGTTGGGGCCGTGCTTGAGGAGCAGGCCGG
CGACAGCGATGCCGGCGAGCGCGGCGGCACCGTTGAACAGGCTCCGCTCTCGCCGCTGTTGCGGGCCGCG
ATAGACGCCTTCGACGAAGCCGGTCCGGACGCAGCGTTCGAGCAGGGACTCGCGGTGATTGTCGATGGAT
TGGCGAAAAGGAGGCTCGTTGTCAGGAACGTTGAAGGACCGAGAAAGGGTGACGATTGATCAGGACCGCT
GCCGGAGCGCAACCCACTCACTACAGCAGAGCCATGTAGACAACATCCCCTCCCCCTTTCCACCGCGTCA
GACGCCCGTAGCAGCCCGCTACGGGCTTTTTCATGCCCTGCCCTAGCGTCCAAGCCTCACGGCCGCGCTC
GGCCTCTCTGGCGGCCTTCTGGCGCTCTTCCGCTTCCTCGCTCACTGACTCGCTGCGCTCGGTCGTTCGG
CTGCGGCGAGCGGTATCAGCTCACTCAAAGGCGGTAATACGGTTATCCACAGAATCAGGGGATAACGCAG
GAAAGAACATGTGAGCAAAAGGCCAGCAAAAGGCCAGGAACCGTAAAAAGGCCGCGTTGCTGGCGTTTTT
CCATAGGCTCCGCCCCCCTGACGAGCATCACAAAAATCGACGCTCAAGTCAGAGGTGGCGAAACCCGACA
GGACTATAAAGATACCAGGCGTTTCCCCCTGGAAGCTCCCTCGTGCGCTCTCCTGTTCCGACCCTGCCGC
TTACCGGATACCTGTCCGCCTTTCTCCCTTCGGGAAGCGTGGCGCTTTTCCGCTGCATAACCCTGCTTCG
GGGTCATTATAGCGATTTTTTCGGTATATCCATCCTTTTTCGCACGATATACAGGATTTTGCCAAAGGGT
TCGTGTAGACTTTCCTTGGTGTATCCAACGGCGTCAGCCGGGCAGGATAGGTGAAGTAGGCCCACCCGCG
AGCGGGTGTTCCTTCTTCACTGTCCCTTATTCGCACCTGGCGGTGCTCAACGGGAATCCTGCTCTGCGAG
GCTGGCCGGCTACCGCCGGCGTAACAGATGAGGGCAAGCGGATGGCTGATGAAACCAAGCCAACCAGGAA
GGGCAGCCCACCTATCAAGGTGTACTGCCTTCCAGACGAACGAAGAGCGATTGAGGAAAAGGCGGCGGCG
GCCGGCATGAGCCTGTCGGCCTACCTGCTGGCCGTCGGCCAGGGCTACAAAATCACGGGCGTCGTGGACT
ATGAGCACGTCCGCGAGCTGGCCCGCATCAATGGCGACCTGGGCCGCCTGGGCGGCCTGCTGAAACTCTG
GCTCACCGACGACCCGCGCACGGCGCGGTTCGGTGATGCCACGATCCTCGCCCTGCTGGCGAAGATCGAA
GAGAAGCAGGACGAGCTTGGCAAGGTCATGATGGGCGTGGTCCGCCCGAGGGCAGAGCCATGACTTTTTT
AGCCGCTAAAACGGCCGGGGGGTGCGCGTGATTGCCAAGCACGTCCCCATGCGCTCCATCAAGAAGAGCG
ACTTCGCGGAGCTGGTGAAGTACATCACCGACGAGCAAGGCAAGACCGAGCGCCTTTCCGACGCTCACCG
GGCTGGTTGCCCTCGCCGCTGGGCTGGCGGCCGTCTATGGCCCTGCAAACGCGCCAGAAACGCCGTCGAA
GCCGTGTGCGAGACACCGCGGCCGGCCGCCGGCGTTGTGGATACCTCGCGGAAAACTTGGCCCTCACTGA
CAGATGAGGGGCGGACGTTGACACTTGAGGGGCCGACTCACCCGGCGCGGCGTTGACAGATGAGGGGCAG
GCTCGATTTCGGCCGGCGACGTGGAGCTGGCCAGCCTCGCAAATCGGCGAAAACGCCTGATTTTACGCGA
GTTTCCCACAGATGATGTGGACAAGCCTGGGGATAAGTGCCCTGCGGTATTGACACTTGAGGGGCGCGAC
TACTGACAGATGAGGGGCGCGATCCTTGACACTTGAGGGGCAGAGTGCTGACAGATGAGGGGCGCACCTA
TTGACATTTGAGGGGCTGTCCACAGGCAGAAAATCCAGCATTTGCAAGGGTTTCCGCCCGTTTTTCGGCC
ACCGCTAACCTGTCTTTTAACCTGCTTTTAAACCAATATTTATAAACCTTGTTTTTAACCAGGGCTGCGC
CCTGTGCGCGTGACCGCGCACGCCGAAGGGGGGTGCCCCCCCTTCTCGAACCCTCCCGGCCCGCTAACGC
GGGCCTCCCATCCCCCCAGGGGCTGCGCCCCTCGGCCGCGAACGGCCTCACCCCAAAAATGGCAGCGCTG
GCAGTCCTTGCCATTGCCGGGATCGGGGCAGTAACGGGATGGGCGATCAGCCCGAGCGCGACGCCCGGAA
GCATTGACGTGCCGCAGGTGCTGGCATCGACATTCAGCGACCAGGTGCCGGGCAGTGAGGGCGGCGGCCT
GGGTGGCGGCCTGCCCTTCACTTCGGCCGTCGGGGCATTCACGGACTTCATGGCGGGGCCGGCAATTTTT
ACCTTGGGCATTCTTGGCATAGTGGTCGCGGGTGCCGTGCTCGTGTTCGGGGGTGCGATAAACCCAGCGA
ACCATTTGAGGTGATAGGTAAGATTATACCGAGGTATGAAAACGAGAATTGGACCTTTACAGAATTACTC
TATGAAGCGCCATATTTAAAAAGCTACCAAGACGAAGAGGATGAAGAGGATGAGGAGGCAGATTGCCTTG
AATATATTGACAATACTGATAAGATAATATATCTTTTATATAGAAGATATCGCCGTATGTAAGGATTTCA
GGGGGCAAGGCATAGGCAGCGCGCTTATCAATATATCTATAGAATGGGCAAAGCATAAAAACTTGCATGG
ACTAATGCTTGAAACCCAGGACAATAACCTTATAGCTTGTAAATTCTATCATAATTGGGTAATGACTCCA
ACTTATTGATAGTGTTTTATGTTCAGATAATGCCCGATGACTTTGTCATGCAGCTCCACCGATTTTGAGA
ACGACAGCGACTTCCGTCCCAGCCGTGCCAGGTGCTGCCTCAGATTCAGGTTATGCCGCTCAATTCGCTG
CGTATATCGCTTGCTGATTACGTGCAGCTTTCCCTTCAGGCGGGATTCATACAGCGGCCAGCCATCCGTC
ATCCATATCACCACGTCAAAGGGTGACAGCAGGCTCATAAGACGCCCCAGCGTCGCCATAGTGCGTTCAC
CGAATACGTGCGCAACAACCGTCTTCCGGAGACTGTCATACGCGTAAAACAGCCAGCGCTGGCGCGATTT
AGCCCCGACATAGCCCCACTGTTCGTCCATTTCCGCGCAGACGATGACGTCACTGCCCGGCTGTATGCGC
GAGGTTACCGACTGCGGCCTGAGTTTTTTAAGTGACGTAAAATCGTGTTGAGGCCAACGCCCATAATGCG
GGCTGTTGCCCGGCATCCAACGCCATTCATGGCCATATCAATGATTTTCTGGTGCGTACCGGGTTGAGAA
GCGGTGTAAGTGAACTGCAGTTGCCATGTTTTACGGCAGTGAGAGCAGAGATAGCGCTGATGTCCGGCGG
TGCTTTTGCCGTTACGCACCACCCCGTCAGTAGCTGAACAGGAGGGACAGCTGATAGAAACAGAAGCCAC
TGGAGCACCTCAAAAACACCATCATACACTAAATCAGTAAGTTGGCAGCATCACCCATAATTGTGGTTTC
AAAATCGGCTCCGTCGATACTATGTTATACGCCAACTTTGAAAACAACTTTGAAAAAGCTGTTTTCTGGT
ATTTAAGGTTTTAGAATGCAAGGAACAGTGAATTGGAGTTCGTCTTGTTATAATTAGCTTCTTGGGGTAT
CTTTAAATACTGTAGAAAAGAGGAAGGAAATAATAAATGGCTAAAATGAGAATATCACCGGAATTGAAAA
AACTGATCGAAAAATACCGCTGCGTAAAAGATACGGAAGGAATGTCTCCTGCTAAGGTATATAAGCTGGT
GGGAGAAAATGAAAACCTATATTTAAAAATGACGGACAGCCGGTATAAAGGGACCACCTATGATGTGGAA
CGGGAAAAGGACATGATGCTATGGCTGGAAGGAAAGCTGCCTGTTCCAAAGGTCCTGCACTTTGAACGGC
ATGATGGCTGGAGCAATCTGCTCATGAGTGAGGCCGATGGCGTCCTTTGCTCGGAAGAGTATGAAGATGA
ACAAAGCCCTGAAAAGATTATCGAGCTGTATGCGGAGTGCATCAGGCTCTTTCACTCCATCGACATATCG
GATTGTCCCTATACGAATAGCTTAGACAGCCGCTTAGCCGAATTGGATTACTTACTGAATAACGATCTGG
CCGATGTGGATTGCGAAAACTGGGAAGAAGACACTCCATTTAAAGATCCGCGCGAGCTGTATGATTTTTT
AAAGACGGAAAAGCCCGAAGAGGAACTTGTCTTTTCCCACGGCGACCTGGGAGACAGCAACATCTTTGTG
AAAGATGGCAAAGTAAGTGGCTTTATTGATCTTGGGAGAAGCGGCAGGGCGGACAAGTGGTATGACATTG
CCTTCTGCGTCCGGTCGATCAGGGAGGATATCGGGGAAGAACAGTATGTCGAGCTATTTTTTGACTTACT
GGGGATCAAGCCTGATTGGGAGAAAATAAAATATTATATTTTACTGGATGAATTGTTTTAGTACCTAGAT
GTGGCGCAACGATGCCGGCGACAAGCAGGAGCGCACCGACTTCTTCCGCATCAAGTGTTTTGGCTCTCAG
GCCGAGGCCCACGGCAAGTATTTGGGCAAGGGGTCGCTGGTATTCGTGCAGGGCAAGATTCGGAATACCA
AGTACGAGAAGGACGGCCAGACGGTCTACGGGACCGACTTCATTGCCGATAAGGTGGATTATCTGGACAC
CAAGGCACCAGGCGGGTCAAATCAGGAATAAGGGCACATTGCCCCGGCGTGAGTCGGGGCAATCCCGCAA
GGAGGGTGAATGAATCGGACGTTTGACCGGAAGGCATACAGGCAAGAACTGATCGACGCGGGGTTTTCCG
CCGAGGATGCCGAAACCATCGCAAGCCGCACCGTCATGCGTGCGCCCCGCGAAACCTTCCAGTCCGTCGG
CTCGATGGTCCAGCAAGCTACGGCCAAGATCGAGCGCGACAGCGTGCAACTGGCTCCCCCTGCCCTGCCC
GCGCCATCGGCCGCCGTGGAGCGTTCGCGTCGTCTCGAACAGGAGGCGGCAGGTTTGGCGAAGTCGATGA
CCATCGACACGCGAGGAACTATGACGACCAAGAAGCGAAAAACCGCCGGCGAGGACCTGGCAAAACAGGT
CAGCGAGGCCAAGCAGGCCGCGTTGCTGAAACACACGAAGCAGCAGATCAAGGAAATGCAGCTTTCCTTG
TTCGATATTGCGCCGTGGCCGGACACGATGCGAGCGATGCCAAACGACACGGCCCGCTCTGCCCTGTTCA
CCACGCGCAACAAGAAAATCCCGCGCGAGGCGCTGCAAAACAAGGTCATTTTCCACGTCAACAAGGACGT
GAAGATCACCTACACCGGCGTCGAGCTGCGGGCCGACGATGACGAACTGGTGTGGCAGCAGGTGTTGGAG
TACGCGAAGCGCACCCCTATCGGCGAGCCGATCACCTTCACGTTCTACGAGCTTTGCCAGGACCTGGGCT
GGTCGATCAATGGCCGGTATTACACGAAGGCCGAGGAATGCCTGTCGCGCCTACAGGCGACGGCGATGGG
CTTCACGTCCGACCGCGTTGGGCACCTGGAATCGGTGTCGCTGCTGCACCGCTTCCGCGTCCTGGACCGT
GGCAAGAAAACGTCCCGTTGCCAGGTCCTGATCGACGAGGAAATCGTCGTGCTGTTTGCTGGCGACCACT
ACACGAAATTCATATGGGAGAAGTACCGCAAGCTGTCGCCGACGGCCCGACGGATGTTCGACTATTTCAG
CTCGCACCGGGAGCCGTACCCGCTCAAGCTGGAAACCTTCCGCCTCATGTGCGGATCGGATTCCACCCGC
GTGAAGAAGTGGCGCGAGCAGGTCGGCGAAGCCTGCGAAGAGTTGCGAGGCAGCGGCCTGGTGGAACACG
CCTGGGTCAATGATGACCTGGTGCATTGCAAACGCTAGGGCCTTGTGGGGTCAGTTCCGGCTGGGGGTTC
AGCAGCCAGCGCTTTACTGGCATTTCAGGAACAAGCGGGCACTGCTCGACGCACTTGCTTCGCTCAGTAT
CGCTCGGGACGCACGGCGCGCTCTACGAACTGCCGATAAACAGAGGATTAAAATTGACAATTGTGATTAA
GGCTCAGATTCGACGGCTTGGAGCGGCCGACGTGCAGGATTTCCGCGAGATCCGATTGTCGGCCCTGAAG
AAAGCTCCAGAGATGTTCGGGTCCGTTTACGAGCACGAGGAGAAAAAGCCCATGGAGGCGTTCGCTGAAC
GGTTGCGAGATGCCGTGGCATTCGGCGCCTACATCGACGGCGAGATCATTGGGCTGTCGGTCTTCAAACA
GGAGGACGGCCCCAAGGACGCTCACAAGGCGCATCTGTCCGGCGTTTTCGTGGAGCCCGAACAGCGAGGC
CGAGGGGTCGCCGGTATGCTGCTGCGGGCGTTGCCGGCGGGTTTATTGCTCGTGATGATCGTCCGACAGA
TTCCAACGGGAATCTGGTGGATGCGCATCTTCATCCTCGGCGCACTTAATATTTCGCTATTCTGGAGCTT
GTTGTTTATTTCGGTCTACCGCCTGCCGGGCGGGGTCGCGGCGACGGTAGGCGCTGTGCAGCCGCTGATG
GTCGTGTTCATCTCTGCCGCTCTGCTAGGTAGCCCGATACGATTGATGGCGGTCCTGGGGGCTATTTGCG
GAACTGCGGGCGTGGCGCTGTTGGTGTTGACACCAAACGCAGCGCTAGATCCTGTCGGCGTCGCAGCGGG
CCTGGCGGGGGCGGTTTCCATGGCGTTCGGAACCGTGCTGACCCGCAAGTGGCAACCTCCCGTGCCTCTG
CTCACCTTTACCGCCTGGCAACTGGCGGCCGGAGGACTTCTGCTCGTTCCAGTAGCTTTAGTGTTTGATC
CGCCAATCCCGATGCCTACAGGAACCAATGTTCTCGGCCTGGCGTGGCTCGGCCTGATCGGAGCGGGTTT
AACCTACTTCCTTTGGTTCCGGGGGATCTCGCGACTCGAACCTACAGTTGTTTCCTTACTGGGCTTTCTC
AGCCCCAGATCTGGGGTCGATCAGCCGGGGATGCATCAGGCCGACAGTCGGAACTTCGGGTCCCCGACCT
GTACCATTCGGTGAGCAATGGATAGGGGAGTTGATATCGTCAACGTTCACTTCTAAAGAAATAGCGCCAC
TCAGCTTCCTCAGCGGCTTTATCCAGCGATTTCCTATTATGTCGGCATAGTTCTCAAGATCGACAGCCTG
TCACGGTTAAGCGAGAAATGAATAAGAAGGCTGATAATTCGGATCTCTGCGAGGGAGATGATATTTGATC
ACAGGCAGCAACGCTCTGTCATCGTTACAATCAACATGCTACCCTCCGCGAGATCATCCGTGTTTCAAAC
CCGGCAGCTTAGTTGCCGTTCTTCCGAATAGCATCGGTAACATGAGCAAAGTCTGCCGCCTTACAACGGC
TCTCCCGCTGACGCCGTCCCGGACTGATGGGCTGCCTGTATCGAGTGGTGATTTTGTGCCGAGCTGCCGG
TCGGGGAGCTGTTGGCTGGCTGGTGGCAGGATATATTGTGGTGTAAACAAATTGACGCTTAGACAACTTA
ATAACACATTGCGGACGTTTTTAATGTACTGGGGTGGTTTTTCTTTTCACCAGTGAGACGGGCAACAGCT
GATTGCCCTTCACCGCCTGGCCCTGAGAGAGTTGCAGCAAGCGGTCCACGCTGGTTTGCCCCAGCAGGCG
AAAATCCTGTTTGATGGTGGTTCCGAAATCGGCAAAATCCCTTATAAATCAAAAGAATAGCCCGAGATAG
GGT
[37 nt withheld, positions 15404-15440]
AAAGAACGTGGACTCCAACGTCAAAGG
[141 nt withheld, positions 15468-15608]
G
[44 nt withheld, positions 15610-15653]
CATTCAGGCTGCGCAACTGTTGGGAAGGGCGATCGGTGCGGGCCTCTTCGCTATTACGCCAGCTGGCGAA
AGGGGGATGTGCTGCAAGGCGATTAAGTTGGGTAACGCCAGGGTTTTCCCAGTCACGACGTTGTAAAACG
ACGGCCAGTGAATTAATTCCCGATCTAGTAACATAGATGACACCGCGCGCGATAATTTATCCTAGTTTGC
GCGCTATATTTTGTTTTCTATCGCGTATTAAATGTATAATTGCGGGACTCTAATCATAAAAACCCATCTC
ATAAATAACGTCATGCATTACATGTTAATTATTACATGCTTAACGTAATTCAACAGAAATTATATGATAA
TCATCGCAAGACCGGCAACAGGATTCAATCTTAAGAAACTTTATTGCCAAATGTTTGAACGATCGGGGAA
ATTCGAGCTCGGTACCCCCTCCTGGGCACGGTCGTACGCGATCCGCCGCGGTTCCACCTCACCATTGCGG
GTATGCCAGTTGAGTTCGATGAGTTCCCGTACCAGCTCCAACTCGGGCGATGCCACGCGCACTCCGTTCA
GATCTCGGTGACGGGCAGGACCGGACGGGGCGGTACCGGCAGGCTGAAGTCCAGCTGCCAGAAACCCACG
TCATGCCAGTTCCCGTGCTTGAAGCCGGCCGCCCGCAGCATGCCGCGGGGGGCATATCCGAGCGCCTCGT
GCATGCGCACGCTCGGGTCGTTGGGCAGCCCGATGACAGCGACCACGCTCTTGAAGCCCTGTGCCTCCAG
GGACTTCAGCAGGTGGGTGTAGAGCGTGGAGCCCAGTCCCGTCCGCTGGTGGCGGGGGGAGACGTACACG
GTCGACTCGGCCGTCCAGTCGTAGGCGTTGCGTGCCTTCCAGGGGCCCGCGTAGGCGATGCCGGCGACCT
CGCCGTCCACCTCGGCGACGAGCCAGGGATAGCGCTCCCGCAGACGGACGAGGTCGTCCGTCCACTCCTG
CGGTTCCTGCGGCTCGGTACGGAAGTTGACCGTGCTTGTCTCGATGTAGTGGTTGACGATGGTGCAGACC
GCCGGCATGTCCGCCTCGGTGGCACGGCGGATGTCGGCCGGGCGTCGTTCTGGGCTCATGGATCCTCTAG
AGTCCCCCGTGTTCTCTCCAAATGAAATGAACTTCCTTATATAGAGGAAGGGTCTTGCGAAGGATAGTGG
GATTGTGCGTCATCCCTTACGTCAGTGGAGATATCACATCAATCCACTTGCTTTGAAGACGTGGTTGGAA
CGTCTTCTTTTTCCACGATGCTCCTCGTGGGTGGGGGTCCATCTTTGGGACCACTGTCGGCAGAGGCATC
TTCAACGATGGCCTTTCCTTTATCGCAATGATGGCATTTGTAGGAGCCACCTTCCTTTTCCACTATCTTC
ACAATAAAGTGACAGATAGCTGGGCAATGGAATCCGAGGAGGTTTCCGGATATTACCCTTTGTTGAAAAG
TCTCAATTGCCCTTTGGTCTTCTGAGACTGTATCTTTGATATTTTTGGAGTAGACAAGTGTGTCGTGCTC
CACCATGTTGACGAAGATTTTCTTCTTGTCATTGAGTCGTAAGAGACTCTGTATGAACTGTTCGCCAGTC
TTTACGGCGAGTTCTGTTAGGTCCTCTATTTGAATCTTTGACTCCATGGCCTTTGATTCAGTGGGAACTA
CCTTTTTAGAGACTCCAATCTCTATTACTTGCCTTGGTTTGTGAAGCAAGCCTTGAATCGTCCATACTGG
AATAGTACTTCTGATCTTGAGAAATATATCTTTCTCTGTGTTCTTGATGCAGTTAGTCCTGAATCTTTTG
ACTGCATCTTTAACCTTCTTGGGAAGGTATTTGATTTCCTGGAGATTATTGCTCGGGTAGATCGTCTTGA
TGAGACCTGCTGCGTAAGCCTCTCTAACCATCTGTGGGTTAGCATTCTTTCTGAAATTGAAAAGGCTAAT
CTGGGGACCTGCAGGGGCAATACCGCCAGGGTTTTCCCAGTCACGACGTTGTAAAACGACGGCCAGTGCC
AAGCTTTCGACGAGTCAGTAATAAACGGCGTCAAAGTGGTTGCAGCCGGCACACACGAGTCGTGTTTATC
AACTCAAAGCACAAATACTTTTCCTCAACCTAAAAATAAGGCAATTAGCCAAAAACAACTTTGCGTGTAA
ACAACGCTCAATACACGTGTCATTTTATTATTAGCTATTGCTTCACCGCCTTAGCTTTCTCGTGACCTAG
TCGTCCTCGTCTTTTCTTCTTCTTCTTCTATAAAACAATACCCAAAGAGCTCTTCTTCTTCACAATTCAG
ATTTCAATTTCTCAAAATCTTAAAAACTTTCTCTCAATTCTCTCTACCGTGATCAAGGTAAATTTCTGTG
TTCCTTATTCTCTCAAAATCTTCGATTTTGTTTTCGTTCGATCCCAATTTCGTATATGTTCTTTGGTTTA
GATTCTGTTAATCTTAGATCGAAGACGATTTTCTGGGTTTGATCGTTAGATATCATCTTAATTCTCGATT
AGGGTTTCATAGATATCATCCGATTTGTTCAAATAATTTGAGTTTTGTCGAATAATTACTCTTCGATTTG
TGATTTCTATCTAGATCTGGTGTTAGTTTCTAGTTTGTGCGATCGAATTTGTAGATTAATCTGAGTTTTT
CTGATTAACAGGGTACCGGGCCCC
Features (pLannotate 1.2.2; 39 found; start..end, strand, type, name):
     26..50      +  protein_bind   attB1: mutant version of attB; recombination site for the Gateway® BP reaction BP Clonase™
     72..119     +  CDS            2xFLAG: two tandem FLAG® epitope tags
    171..4460    +  CDS            pcoCas9: Cas9 endonuclease from the Streptococcus pyogenes Type II CRISPR/Cas system plant codon-optimized Cas9 gene containing the potato IV2 intron
   4519..4771    +  terminator     NOS terminator: nopaline synthase terminator and poly(A) signal
   4816..4836    +  protein_bind   attB5: mutant version of attB; core recombination site for the Gateway® BP reaction BP Clonase™
   5191..5266    +  misc_RNA       gRNA scaffold: guide RNA scaffold for the Streptococcus pyogenes CRISPR/Cas9 system
   5278..5299    -  protein_bind   attB2 (fragment): mutant version of attB; recombination site for the Gateway® BP reaction BP Clonase™
   5780..5855    +  misc_RNA       gRNA scaffold: guide RNA scaffold for the Streptococcus pyogenes CRISPR/Cas9 system
   5867..5888    -  protein_bind   attB2 (fragment): mutant version of attB; recombination site for the Gateway® BP reaction BP Clonase™
   5910..5934    -  protein_bind   attB2: mutant version of attB; recombination site for the Gateway® BP reaction BP Clonase™
   5952..5987    -  misc_feature   MCS (fragment): pBluescript multiple cloning site
   5998..6250    +  terminator     NOS terminator: nopaline synthase terminator and poly(A) signal
   6309..6426    -  promoter       NOS promoter (fragment): nopaline synthase promoter
   6550..6574    +  misc_feature   RB T-DNA repeat: right border repeat from nopaline C58 T-DNA
   6684..6933    -  CDS            TcR (fragment): tetracycline efflux protein; tetA; confers resistance to tetracycline
   7039..7689    +  CDS            TetR: tetracycline resistance regulatory protein; tetR
   8048..8238    -  rep_origin     ori (fragment): high-copy-number ColE1/pMB1/pBR322/pUC origin of replication
   8370..8479    +  oriT           oriT: incP origin of transfer
   8512..8883    +  CDS            traJ: oriT-recognizing protein; traJ
   8921..9040    +  CDS            traI (fragment): TRAI6_ECOLX - Experimental evidence at protein level: Swiss-Prot protein existence level 1. The initiation process of transfer DNA synthesis requires the interaction of at least three plasmid-specific components (TraH, I, and J) at the transfer origin resulting in the assembly of a specialised nucleoprotein complex - the relaxosome. Site- and strand-specific cleavage at the transfer origin is dependent on TraI and TraJ. From Escherichia coli.
   9033..9647    +  rep_origin     oriV: origin of replication for the bacterial F plasmid
   9719..9994    +  CDS            klaC (fragment): KLAC_ECOLX - Also known as telB. Protein predicted: Swiss-Prot protein existence level 4. Belongs to the kla operon, which is associated with cryptic tellurite resistance, and IncW plasmid fertility inhibition. From Escherichia coli.
   9997..10191   +  CDS            satA (fragment): STA_BACSU - Also known as yyaR. Experimental evidence at protein level: Swiss-Prot protein existence level 1. Involved in resistance to streptothricin, a broad-spectrum antibiotic produced by streptomycetes. Detoxifies streptothricin via acetylation of the beta amino group of the first beta-lysyl moiety of streptothricin. From Bacillus subtilis (strain 168).
  10190..10339   +  CDS            satA (fragment): STA_BACSU - Also known as yyaR. Experimental evidence at protein level: Swiss-Prot protein existence level 1. Involved in resistance to streptothricin, a broad-spectrum antibiotic produced by streptomycetes. Detoxifies streptothricin via acetylation of the beta amino group of the first beta-lysyl moiety of streptothricin. From Bacillus subtilis (strain 168).
  10348..11115   -  mobile_element IS1: prokaryotic transposable element IS1
  11307..12101   +  CDS            KanR: aminoglycoside phosphotransferase; aphA-3; confers resistance to kanamycin
  12400..13548   +  CDS            trfA: trans-acting replication protein that binds to and activates oriV
  13568..13687   +  CDS            tetR (fragment): TETR1_ECOLX - Experimental evidence at protein level: Swiss-Prot protein existence level 1. TetR is the repressor of the tetracycline resistance element; its N-terminal region forms a helix-turn-helix structure and binds DNA. Binding of tetracycline to TetR reduces the repressor affinity for the tetracycline resistance gene (tetA) promoter operator sites. From Escherichia coli.
  15144..15168   +  misc_feature   LB T-DNA repeat: left border repeat from nopaline C58 T-DNA
  15222..15352   -  CDS            lacI (fragment): lac repressor; lacI; The lac repressor binds to the lac operator to inhibit transcription in E. coli. This inhibition can be relieved by adding lactose or isopropyl-β-D-thiogalactopyranoside (IPTG).
  15353..15653   -  rep_origin     M13 ori (fragment) (sequence partly withheld): M13 bacteriophage origin of replication; arrow indicates direction of (+) strand synthesis
  15651..15806   -  CDS            lacZα (fragment) (sequence partly withheld): LacZα fragment of β-galactosidase; lacZ fragment
  15815..16067   -  terminator     NOS terminator: nopaline synthase terminator and poly(A) signal
  16073..16090   +  misc_feature   MCS (fragment): pUC18/19 multiple cloning site
  16083..16196   -  CDS            bah (fragment): BAH_STRHY - Protein inferred from homology: Swiss-Prot protein existence level 3. This protein removes the N-acetyl group from bialaphos as one of the final steps of the bialaphos biosynthetic pathway. From Streptomyces hygroscopicus.
  16211..16762   -  CDS            BlpR: phosphinothricin acetyltransferase; Streptomyces hygroscopicus bar; confers resistance to bialophos or phosphinothricin
  16787..17128   -  promoter       CaMV 35S promoter: strong constitutive promoter from cauliflower mosaic virus
  17637..17681   -  CDS            lacZα (fragment): LacZα fragment of β-galactosidase; lacZ fragment
  18325..9       -  misc_feature   MCS (fragment) (across the origin): pBluescript multiple cloning site
