[The description below was written by a language model from this plasmid's Addgene catalogue record and pLannotate feature annotations shown in this document.]
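Description:
pSC34 (also recorded as pSG218UG) is a roughly 18.3 kb plant CRISPR/Cas9 binary vector built on the pSC218 backbone by Gateway cloning. It is designed to mutate Medtr8g060730, an Fbl1-like gene studied as a genome-wide association candidate for quantitative variation in nodulation. The backbone carries nopaline-type left and right T-DNA border repeats, which indicates Agrobacterium-mediated delivery. It also has a broad-host-range replication system made up of oriV and the trfA replication protein, plus an incP oriT with traJ for conjugal mobilisation. This architecture fits the recorded low copy number in E. coli. Bacterial selection is by kanamycin through an aphA-3-type KanR gene. The annotated tetracycline-resistance remnants, the IS1 element and a partial ColE1-type ori fragment appear to be backbone relics.

The payload includes a plant codon-optimised Streptococcus pyogenes Cas9 containing the potato IV2 intron. It is preceded by a 2xFLAG tag and followed by a NOS terminator. The catalogue states that Cas9 is driven by the AtUBQ10 promoter, although that promoter is not annotated in the feature table. Downstream, between attB5 and attB2 recombination sites left by multisite Gateway assembly, lie two gRNA scaffolds corresponding to the two guides against the target gene. The promoters driving these guides are not stated in the record. Two guides against one locus can create either independent indels or a deletion between the cut sites. A CaMV 35S promoter driving the bar gene (phosphinothricin acetyltransferase) with a NOS terminator allows selection of transformed plant tissue with bialaphos or phosphinothricin. The construct is used to generate targeted knockouts for functional validation of the candidate gene.
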