Addgene plasmid #104808: pSC34
Purpose: CRISPR/Cas9 2xplex gRNA targeting Medtr8g060730 (Fbl1-like). Also expresses Cas9 from AtUBQ10 promoter
Depositing lab: Nevin Young. Depositing organization: University of Minnesota. Publication: Validating Genome-Wide Association Candidates Controlling Quantitative Variation in Nodulation. Curtin SJ, Tiffin P, Guhlin J, Trujillo DI, Burghart LT, Atkins P, Baltes NJ, Denny R, Voytas DF, Stupar RM, Young ND. Plant Physiol. 2017 Feb;173(2):921-931. doi: 10.1104/pp.16.01923. Epub 2017 Jan 5. PubMed 28057894.
Backbone
  Vector backbone: pSC218
  Vector type: Plant Expression, CRISPR
Growth in bacteria
  Bacterial resistance: Kanamycin, 50 μg/mL
  Growth temperature: 37°C
  Growth strain: DH5alpha
  Copy number: Low Copy
Gene/Insert
  Gene/Insert name: Medtr8g060730 (alt name: Fbl1-like)
  gRNA/shRNA sequence: caactggaagcttctcgaag, agtaaacctgcaatattcca
  Cloning method: Gateway Cloning
Terms and licenses: Academic/Nonprofit Terms; Industry Terms: Not Available to Industry
Depositor comments: 112-151:12.1. Alternative name of plasmid: pSG218UG
How to cite: pSC34 was a gift from Nevin Young (Addgene plasmid # 104808 ; http://n2t.net/addgene:104808 ; RRID:Addgene_104808)
